Addgene plasmid #60559: pmTurquoise-N1
Purpose: Expresses the cyan fluorescent protein variant mTurquoise
Depositing lab: Dorus Gadella. Depositing organization: University of Amsterdam. Publication: Bright cyan fluorescent protein variants identified by fluorescence lifetime screening. Goedhart J, van Weeren L, Hink MA, Vischer NO, Jalink K, Gadella TW Jr. Nat Methods. 2010 Feb;7(2):137-9. doi: 10.1038/nmeth.1415. Epub 2010 Jan 17. PubMed 20081836.
Backbone
  Vector backbone: pEGFP-C1
  Backbone manufacturer: Clontech
  Backbone size w/o insert (bp): 4000
  Vector type: Mammalian Expression
  Selectable markers: Neomycin (select with G418)
Growth in bacteria
  Bacterial resistance: Kanamycin, 50 μg/mL
  Growth temperature: 37°C
  Growth strain: DH5alpha
  Copy number: High Copy
Gene/Insert
  Gene/Insert name: mTurquoise
  Species: Synthetic
  Insert size (bp): 720
  Promoter: CMV
  Cloning method: Restriction Enzyme; 5′ cloning site AgeI (not destroyed); 3′ cloning site BsrGI (not destroyed)
  Sequencing primers: 5′ CMV
Terms and licenses: Academic/Nonprofit Terms; Industry Terms: Not Available to Industry
How to cite: pmTurquoise-N1 was a gift from Dorus Gadella (Addgene plasmid # 60559 ; http://n2t.net/addgene:60559 ; RRID:Addgene_60559)
