[The description below was written by a language model from this plasmid's Addgene catalogue record and pLannotate feature annotations shown in this document.]
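Description:
pmTurquoise-N1 is a mammalian expression plasmid of about 4.7 kb that expresses mTurquoise, a bright, monomeric, mammalian codon-optimized variant of cyan fluorescent protein. It is built on a Clontech EGFP-series backbone. The catalogue lists the backbone as pEGFP-C1, but the feature map places the multiple cloning site upstream of the fluorescent protein coding sequence. That layout matches the "N1" in the name, in which a gene of interest is cloned in frame ahead of the fluorophore so that mTurquoise is fused to its C-terminus. The roughly 720 bp mTurquoise coding sequence was inserted between AgeI and BsrGI sites, both retained, so the fluorophore can easily be exchanged with other fluorescent protein variants in the same vector family.

Expression is driven by the human cytomegalovirus immediate early enhancer and promoter and terminated by an SV40 polyadenylation signal. A single NeoR/KanR gene (the Tn5 aminoglycoside phosphotransferase) serves as the marker in both hosts. A bacterial bla-type promoter drives it for kanamycin selection in E. coli, and an SV40 enhancer/early promoter drives it for G418 selection of stably transfected mammalian cells, with an HSV TK polyadenylation signal downstream. The plasmid replicates at high copy from a ColE1/pUC-type origin and also carries an f1 phage origin for single-stranded DNA production. The short large T antigen, ble and bGH poly(A) hits in the annotation are fragments, most likely backbone remnants rather than functional elements.

The plasmid can be used to express free mTurquoise as a cyan marker or to build C-terminally tagged fusion proteins for live-cell fluorescence imaging. The associated publication identified the protein through fluorescence lifetime screening.
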