Features (pLannotate 1.2.2; 14 found; start..end, strand, type, name):
     61..364     +  enhancer       CMV enhancer: human cytomegalovirus immediate early enhancer
    365..568     +  promoter       CMV promoter: human cytomegalovirus (CMV) immediate early promoter
    591..671     +  misc_feature   MCS: multiple cloning site
    679..1398    +  CDS            mTurquoise: enhanced monomeric variant of CFP (Goedhart et al., 2010) mammalian codon-optimized
   1415..1498    +  CDS            large T antigen (fragment): large T antigen from SV40 (simian virus 40)
   1521..1642    +  polyA_signal   SV40 poly(A) signal: SV40 polyadenylation signal
   1676..2104    -  rep_origin     f1 ori (sequence partly withheld): f1 bacteriophage origin of replication; arrow indicates direction of (+) strand synthesis
   2131..2235    +  promoter       AmpR promoter: bla
   2237..2594    +  promoter       SV40 promoter: SV40 enhancer and early promoter
   2629..3423    +  CDS            NeoR/KanR: aminoglycoside phosphotransferase from Tn5; aph(3')-II (or nptII); confers resistance to neomycin, kanamycin, and G418 (Geneticin®)
   3444..3596    +  CDS            ble (fragment): BLE_KLEPN - Experimental evidence at protein level: Swiss-Prot protein existence level 1. Binding protein with a strong affinity to the bleomycin family of antibiotics. Binds to CL990; an antimitotic-antibiotic compound. From Klebsiella pneumoniae.
   3655..3702    +  polyA_signal   HSV TK poly(A) signal: herpes simplex virus thymidine kinase polyadenylation signal (Cole and Stacy, 1985)
   3793..3809    -  polyA_signal   bGH poly(A) signal (fragment): bovine growth hormone polyadenylation signal
   4031..4619    +  rep_origin     ori: high-copy-number ColE1/pMB1/pBR322/pUC origin of replication
>Addgene plasmid #60559 | pmTurquoise-N1 | depositor full sequence | sequence record 97060 | pmTurquoise-N1 sequence 4733 bps
TAGTTATTAATAGTAATCAATTACGGGGTCATTAGTTCATAGCCCATATATGGAGTTCCGCGTTACATAA
CTTACGGTAAATGGCCCGCCTGGCTGACCGCCCAACGACCCCCGCCCATTGACGTCAATAATGACGTATG
TTCCCATAGTAACGCCAATAGGGACTTTCCATTGACGTCAATGGGTGGAGTATTTACGGTAAACTGCCCA
CTTGGCAGTACATCAAGTGTATCATATGCCAAGTACGCCCCCTATTGACGTCAATGACGGTAAATGGCCC
GCCTGGCATTATGCCCAGTACATGACCTTATGGGACTTTCCTACTTGGCAGTACATCTACGTATTAGTCA
TCGCTATTACCATGGTGATGCGGTTTTGGCAGTACATCAATGGGCGTGGATAGCGGTTTGACTCACGGGG
ATTTCCAAGTCTCCACCCCATTGACGTCAATGGGAGTTTGTTTTGGCACCAAAATCAACGGGACTTTCCA
AAATGTCGTAACAACTCCGCCCCATTGACGCAAATGGGCGGTAGGCGTGTACGGTGGGAGGTCTATATAA
GCAGAGCTGGTTTAGTGAACCGTCAGATCCGCTAGCGCTACCGGACTCAGATCTCGAGCTCAAGCTTCGA
ATTCTGCAGTCGACGGTACCGCGGGCCCGGGATCCACCGGTCGCCACCATGGTGAGCAAGGGCGAGGAGC
TGTTCACCGGGGTGGTGCCCATCCTGGTCGAGCTGGACGGCGACGTAAACGGCCACAAGTTCAGCGTGTC
CGGCGAGGGCGAGGGCGATGCCACCTACGGCAAGCTGACCCTGAAGTTCATCTGCACCACCGGCAAGCTG
CCCGTGCCCTGGCCCACCCTCGTGACCACCCTGTCCTGGGGCGTGCAGTGCTTCGCCCGCTACCCCGACC
ACATGAAGCAGCACGACTTCTTCAAGTCCGCCATGCCCGAAGGCTACGTCCAGGAGCGCACCATCTTCTT
CAAGGACGACGGCAACTACAAGACCCGCGCCGAGGTGAAGTTCGAGGGCGACACCCTGGTGAACCGCATC
GAGCTGAAGGGCATCGACTTCAAGGAGGACGGCAACATCCTGGGGCACAAGCTGGAGTACAACTACATCA
GCGACAACGTCTATATCACCGCCGACAAGCAGAAGAACGGCATCAAGGCCAACTTCAAGATCCGCCACAA
CATCGAGGACGGCGGCGTGCAGCTCGCCGACCACTACCAGCAGAACACCCCCATCGGCGACGGCCCCGTG
CTGCTGCCCGACAACCACTACCTGAGCACCCAGTCCAAGCTGAGCAAAGACCCCAACGAGAAGCGCGATC
ACATGGTCCTGCTGGAGTTCGTGACCGCCGCCGGGATCACTCTCGGCATGGACGAGCTGTACAAGTAAAG
CGGCCGCGACTCTAGATCATAATCAGCCATACCACATTTGTAGAGGTTTTACTTGCTTTAAAAAACCTCC
CACACCTCCCCCTGAACCTGAAACATAAAATGAATGCAATTGTTGTTGTTAACTTGTTTATTGCAGCTTA
TAATGGTTACAAATAAAGCAATAGCATCACAAATTTCACAAATAAAGCATTTTTTTCACTGCATTCTAGT
TGTGGTTTGTCCAAACTCATCAATGTATCTTAAGGCGTAAATTGTAAGCGTTAATATTTTGTTAAAATTC
GCGTTAAATTTTTGTTAAATCAGCTCATTTTTTAACCAATAGGCCGAAATCGGCAAAATCCCTTATAAAT
CAAAAGAATAGACCGAGATAGGGT
[37 nt withheld, positions 1775-1811]
AAAGAACGTGGACTCCAACGTCAAAGG
[49 nt withheld, positions 1839-1887]
T
[91 nt withheld, positions 1889-1979]
G
[124 nt withheld, positions 1981-2104]
CAGGTGGCACTTTTCGGGGAAATGTGCGCGGAACCCCTATTTGTTTATTTTTCTAAATACATTCAAATAT
GTATCCGCTCATGAGACAATAACCCTGATAAATGCTTCAATAATATTGAAAAAGGAAGAGTCCTGAGGCG
GAAAGAACCAGCTGTGGAATGTGTGTCAGTTAGGGTGTGGAAAGTCCCCAGGCTCCCCAGCAGGCAGAAG
TATGCAAAGCATGCATCTCAATTAGTCAGCAACCAGGTGTGGAAAGTCCCCAGGCTCCCCAGCAGGCAGA
AGTATGCAAAGCATGCATCTCAATTAGTCAGCAACCATAGTCCCGCCCCTAACTCCGCCCATCCCGCCCC
TAACTCCGCCCAGTTCCGCCCATTCTCCGCCCCATGGCTGACTAATTTTTTTTATTTATGCAGAGGCCGA
GGCCGCCTCGGCCTCTGAGCTATTCCAGAAGTAGTGAGGAGGCTTTTTTGGAGGCCTAGGCTTTTGCAAA
GATCGATCAAGAGACAGGATGAGGATCGTTTCGCATGATTGAACAAGATGGATTGCACGCAGGTTCTCCG
GCCGCTTGGGTGGAGAGGCTATTCGGCTATGACTGGGCACAACAGACAATCGGCTGCTCTGATGCCGCCG
TGTTCCGGCTGTCAGCGCAGGGGCGCCCGGTTCTTTTTGTCAAGACCGACCTGTCCGGTGCCCTGAATGA
ACTGCAAGACGAGGCAGCGCGGCTATCGTGGCTGGCCACGACGGGCGTTCCTTGCGCAGCTGTGCTCGAC
GTTGTCACTGAAGCGGGAAGGGACTGGCTGCTATTGGGCGAAGTGCCGGGGCAGGATCTCCTGTCATCTC
ACCTTGCTCCTGCCGAGAAAGTATCCATCATGGCTGATGCAATGCGGCGGCTGCATACGCTTGATCCGGC
TACCTGCCCATTCGACCACCAAGCGAAACATCGCATCGAGCGAGCACGTACTCGGATGGAAGCCGGTCTT
GTCGATCAGGATGATCTGGACGAAGAGCATCAGGGGCTCGCGCCAGCCGAACTGTTCGCCAGGCTCAAGG
CGAGCATGCCCGACGGCGAGGATCTCGTCGTGACCCATGGCGATGCCTGCTTGCCGAATATCATGGTGGA
AAATGGCCGCTTTTCTGGATTCATCGACTGTGGCCGGCTGGGTGTGGCGGACCGCTATCAGGACATAGCG
TTGGCTACCCGTGATATTGCTGAAGAGCTTGGCGGCGAATGGGCTGACCGCTTCCTCGTGCTTTACGGTA
TCGCCGCTCCCGATTCGCAGCGCATCGCCTTCTATCGCCTTCTTGACGAGTTCTTCTGAGCGGGACTCTG
GGGTTCGAAATGACCGACCAAGCGACGCCCAACCTGCCATCACGAGATTTCGATTCCACCGCCGCCTTCT
ATGAAAGGTTGGGCTTCGGAATCGTTTTCCGGGACGCCGGCTGGATGATCCTCCAGCGCGGGGATCTCAT
GCTGGAGTTCTTCGCCCACCCTAGGGGGAGGCTAACTGAAACACGGAAGGAGACAATACCGGAAGGAACC
CGCGCTATGACGGCAATAAAAAGACAGAATAAAACGCACGGTGTTGGGTCGTTTGTTCATAAACGCGGGG
TTCGGTCCCAGGGCTGGCACTCTGTCGATACCCCACCGAGACCCCATTGGGGCCAATACGCCCGCGTTTC
TTCCTTTTCCCCACCCCACCCCCCAAGTTCGGGTGAAGGCCCAGGGCTCGCAGCCAACGTCGGGGCGGCA
GGCCCTGCCATAGCCTCAGGTTACTCATATATACTTTAGATTGATTTAAAACTTCATTTTTAATTTAAAA
GGATCTAGGTGAAGATCCTTTTTGATAATCTCATGACCAAAATCCCTTAACGTGAGTTTTCGTTCCACTG
AGCGTCAGACCCCGTAGAAAAGATCAAAGGATCTTCTTGAGATCCTTTTTTTCTGCGCGTAATCTGCTGC
TTGCAAACAAAAAAACCACCGCTACCAGCGGTGGTTTGTTTGCCGGATCAAGAGCTACCAACTCTTTTTC
CGAAGGTAACTGGCTTCAGCAGAGCGCAGATACCAAATACTGTCCTTCTAGTGTAGCCGTAGTTAGGCCA
CCACTTCAAGAACTCTGTAGCACCGCCTACATACCTCGCTCTGCTAATCCTGTTACCAGTGGCTGCTGCC
AGTGGCGATAAGTCGTGTCTTACCGGGTTGGACTCAAGACGATAGTTACCGGATAAGGCGCAGCGGTCGG
GCTGAACGGGGGGTTCGTGCACACAGCCCAGCTTGGAGCGAACGACCTACACCGAACTGAGATACCTACA
GCGTGAGCTATGAGAAAGCGCCACGCTTCCCGAAGGGAGAAAGGCGGACAGGTATCCGGTAAGCGGCAGG
GTCGGAACAGGAGAGCGCACGAGGGAGCTTCCAGGGGGAAACGCCTGGTATCTTTATAGTCCTGTCGGGT
TTCGCCACCTCTGACTTGAGCGTCGATTTTTGTGATGCTCGTCAGGGGGGCGGAGCCTATGGAAAAACGC
CAGCAACGCGGCCTTTTTACGGTTCCTGGCCTTTTGCTGGCCTTTTGCTCACATGTTCTTTCCTGCGTTA
TCCCCTGATTCTGTGGATAACCGTATTACCGCCATGCAT
