>Addgene plasmid #60559 | pmTurquoise-N1 | addgene partial sequence | sequence record 98774 | CMV-F 5'-CGCAAATGGGCGGTAGGCGTG-3'
AGCAGAGCTGGTTTAGTGAACCGTCAGATCCGCTAGCGCTACCGGACTCAGATCTCGAGCTCAAGCTTCG
AATTCTGCAGTCGACGGTACCGCGGGCCCGGGATCCACCGGTCGCCACCATGGTGAGCAAGGGCGAGGAG
CTGTTCACCGGGGTGGTGCCCATCCTGGTCGAGCTGGACGGCGACGTAAACGGCCACAAGTTCAGCGTGT
CCGGCGAGGGCGAGGGCGATGCCACCTACGGCAAGCTGACCCTGAAGTTCATCTGCACCACCGGCAAGCT
GCCCGTGCCCTGGCCCACCCTCGTGACCACCCTGTCCTGGGGCGTGCAGTGCTTCGCCCGCTACCCCGAC
CACATGAAGCAGCACGACTTCTTCAAGTCCGCCATGCCCGAAGGCTACGTCCAGGAGCGCACCATCTTCT
TCAAGGACGACGGCAACTACAAGACCCGCGCCGAGGTGAAGTTCGAGGGCGACACCCTGGTGAACCGCAT
CGAGCTGAAGGGCATCGACTTCAAGGAGGACGGCAACATCCTGGGGCACAAGCTGGAGTACAACTACATC
AGCGACAACGTCTATATCACCGCCGACAAGCAGAAGAACGGCATCAAGGCCAACTTCAAGATCCGCCACA
ACATCGAGGACGGCGGCGTGCAGCTCGCCGACCACTACCAGCAGAACACCCCCATCGGCGACGGCCCCGT
GCTGCTGCCCGACAACCACTACCTGAGCACCCAGTCCAAGCTGAGCAAAGACCCCAACGAGAAGCGCGAT
CACATGGTCCTGCTGGAGTTCGTGACCGCCGCCGGGATCACTCTCGGCATGGACGAGCTGTACAAGTAAA
GCGGCCGCGACTCTAGATCATAATCAGCCATACCACATTTGTAGAGGTTTTACTTGCTTTAAAAAACCTC
CCACACCTCCCCCTGAAC
