>Addgene plasmid #60559 | pmTurquoise-N1 | addgene partial sequence | sequence record 99145 | SV40pA-R 5'-GAAATTTGTGATGCTATTGC-3'
ACAACAACAATTGCATTCATTTTATGTTTCAGGTTCAGGGGGAGGTGTGGGAGGTTTTTTAAAGCAAGTA
AAACCTCTACAAATGTGGTATGGCTGATTATGATCTAGAGTCGCGGCCGCTTTACTTGTACAGCTCGTCC
ATGCCGAGAGTGATCCCGGCGGCGGTCACGAACTCCAGCAGGACCATGTGATCGCGCTTCTCGTTGGGGT
CTTTGCTCAGCTTGGACTGGGTGCTCAGGTAGTGGTTGTCGGGCAGCAGCACGGGGCCGTCGCCGATGGG
GGTGTTCTGCTGGTAGTGGTCGGCGAGCTGCACGCCGCCGTCCTCGATGTTGTGGCGGATCTTGAAGTTG
GCCTTGATGCCGTTCTTCTGCTTGTCGGCGGTGATATAGACGTTGTCGCTGATGTAGTTGTACTCCAGCT
TGTGCCCCAGGATGTTGCCGTCCTCCTTGAAGTCGATGCCCTTCAGCTCGATGCGGTTCACCAGGGTGTC
GCCCTCGAACTTCACCTCGGCGCGGGTCTTGTAGTTGCCGTCGTCCTTGAAGAAGATGGTGCGCTCCTGG
ACGTAGCCTTCGGGCATGGCGGACTTGAAGAAGTCGTGCTGCTTCATGTGGTCGGGGTAGCGGGCGAAGC
ACTGCACGCCCCAGGACAGGGTGGTCACGAGGGTGGGCCAGGGCACGGGCAGCTTGCCGGTGGTGCAGAT
GAACTTCAGGGTCAGCTTGCCGTAGGTGGCATCGCCCTCGCCCTCGCCGGACACGCTGAACTTGTGGCCG
TTTACGTCGCCGTCCAGCTCGACCAGGATGGGCACCACCCCGGTGAACAGCTCCTCGCCCTTGCTCACCA
TGGTGGCGACCGGTGGATCCCGGGCCCGCGGTACCGTCGA
